Addgene plasmid #202945: Salsa-BC104-P2A8
Purpose: Expression of barcoded reporter plasmid for PRESTO-Salsa; EGFP/BC104
Depositing lab: Noah Palm. Depositing organization: Yale University. Publication: Highly multiplexed bioactivity screening reveals human and microbiota metabolome-GPCRome interactions. Chen H, Rosen CE, Gonzalez-Hernandez JA, Song D, Potempa J, Ring AM, Palm NW. Cell. 2023 Jul 6;186(14):3095-3110.e19. doi: 10.1016/j.cell.2023.05.024. Epub 2023 Jun 14. PubMed 37321219.
Backbone
  Vector backbone: pCER206
  Vector type: Mammalian Expression
Growth in bacteria
  Bacterial resistance: Ampicillin, 100 μg/mL
  Growth temperature: 37°C
  Growth strain: DH5alpha
  Copy number: High Copy
Gene/Insert
  Gene/Insert name: EGFP/BC104
  Species: Synthetic
  Insert size (bp): 730
  Promoter: Tet Response Element (TRE)
  Cloning method: Restriction Enzyme; 5′ cloning site BsrGI (not destroyed); 3′ cloning site HindIII (not destroyed)
  Sequencing primers: 5′ Custom primer (GAAGCGCGATCACATGG)
Terms and licenses: Academic/Nonprofit Terms; Industry Terms: Not Available to Industry
How to cite: Salsa-BC104-P2A8 was a gift from Noah Palm (Addgene plasmid # 202945 ; http://n2t.net/addgene:202945 ; RRID:Addgene_202945)
