[The description below was written by a language model from this plasmid's Addgene catalogue record and pLannotate feature annotations shown in this document.]
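Description:
Salsa-BC104-P2A8 is a 5,115-nt mammalian expression plasmid built on the pCER206 backbone. It is one member of a set of barcoded reporter plasmids for the PRESTO-Salsa assay, a highly multiplexed screening approach for GPCR bioactivity. It is propagated in E. coli at high copy from a ColE1/pUC-type origin and selected with ampicillin through the β-lactamase (AmpR) gene and its native promoter. The feature table shows no mammalian selection marker. The short annotated fragments of lacI, SV40 large T antigen and an aminoglycoside phosphotransferase appear to be non-functional backbone remnants.

The payload is a 730-bp synthetic insert, EGFP/BC104, cloned between BsrGI and HindIII sites and driven by a Tet response element (TRE). The annotation places a tetO array at the centre of what looks like a bidirectional arrangement. On one side, a TRE3G-type minimal promoter fragment faces the mammalian codon-optimised EGFP coding sequence. The short region just downstream of EGFP presumably carries the BC104 barcode, which is not itself annotated. An SV40 poly(A) signal lies beyond this, though it is annotated on the opposite strand. On the other side, a minimal CMV promoter points toward a cloning-site fragment, the rabbit β-globin intron, a β-globin exon fragment and a β-globin poly(A) signal, with no coding sequence annotated in that arm.

TRE promoters are activated by a tetracycline-controlled transactivator. Reporter transcription would therefore produce both EGFP and a barcode-bearing transcript, so that the activity linked to this barcode can be distinguished within a pooled population. The record does not state which receptor or well the "P2A8" designation refers to.
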