Features (pLannotate 1.2.2; 17 found; start..end, strand, type, name):
      2..55      +  CDS            lacI (fragment): lac repressor; lacI; The lac repressor binds to the lac operator to inhibit transcription in E. coli. This inhibition can be relieved by adding lactose or isopropyl-β-D-thiogalactopyranoside (IPTG).
    388..443     -  polyA_signal   β-globin poly(A) signal: rabbit β-globin polyadenylation signal (Gil and Proudfoot, 1987)
    518..640     -  CDS            HBB: HBB_COLGU - Experimental evidence at transcript level: Swiss-Prot protein existence level 2. Involved in oxygen transport from the lung to the various peripheral tissues. From Colobus guereza (Mantled guereza) (Eastern black-and-white colobus monkey).
    644..1216    -  intron         β-globin intron: intron from rabbit β-globin gene
   1312..1343    -  misc_feature   MCS (fragment): pUC18/19 multiple cloning site
   1437..1475    -  promoter       minimal CMV promoter: human cytomegalovirus (CMV) immediate early promoter
   1493..1708    -  protein_bind   tetracycline response element (fragment): contains seven copies of the tetracycline operator tetO tetracycline repressor TetR
   1708..1753    +  promoter       TRE3GV promoter (fragment): 3rd-generation Tet-responsive promoter that can be activated by binding of Tet-On® 3G, optimized for retroviral and lentiviral vectors
   1829..1856    +  misc_feature   MCS (fragment): pBluescript multiple cloning site
   1861..2580    +  CDS            EGFP: the original enhanced GFP (Yang et al., 1996) mammalian codon-optimized
   2591..2613    +  misc_feature   MCS (fragment): pBluescript multiple cloning site
   2627..2761    -  polyA_signal   SV40 poly(A) signal: SV40 polyadenylation signal
   2784..2867    -  CDS            large T antigen (fragment): large T antigen from SV40 (simian virus 40)
   2861..3091    -  CDS            str (fragment): STR_KLEPN - Protein inferred from homology: Swiss-Prot protein existence level 3. The aminoglycoside phosphotransferases achieve inactivation of their antibiotic substrates by phosphorylation. From Klebsiella pneumoniae.
   3210..3314    +  promoter       AmpR promoter: bla
   3315..4175    +  CDS            AmpR: β-lactamase; bla; confers resistance to ampicillin, carbenicillin, and related antibiotics
   4346..4934    +  rep_origin     ori: high-copy-number ColE1/pMB1/pBR322/pUC origin of replication
>Addgene plasmid #202945 | Salsa-BC104-P2A8 | addgene full sequence | sequence record 421308 | Addgene NGS Result
AGCGCCCAATACGCAAACCGCCTCTCCCCGCGCGTTGGCCGATTCATTAATGCAGTCGAGGGATCTCCAT
AAGAGAAGAGGGACAGCTATGACTGGGAGTAGTCAGGAGAGGAGGAAAAATCTGGCTAGTAAAACATGTA
AGGAAAATTTTAGGGATGTTAAAGAAAAAAATAACACAAAACAAAATATAAAAAAAATCTAACCTCAAGT
CAAGGCTTTTCTATGGAATAAGGAATGGACAGCAGGGGGCTGTTTCATATACTGATGACCTCTTTATAGC
CAACCTTTGTTCATGGCAGCCAGCATATGGGCATATGTTGCCAAACTCTAAACCAAATACTCATTCTGAT
GTTTTAAATGATTTGCCCTCCCATATGTCCTTCCGAGTGAGAGACACAAAAAATTCCAACACACTATTGC
AATGAAAATAAATTTCCTTTATTAGCCAGAAGTCAGATGCTCAAGGGGCTTCATGATGTCCCCATAATTT
TTGGCAGAGGGAAAAAGATCGATCTCAGTGGTATTTGTGAGCCAGGGCATTGGCCACACCAGCCACCACC
TTCTGATAGGCAGCCTGCACCTGAGGAGTGAATTCTTTGCCAAAATGATGAGACAGCACAACAACCAGCA
CGTTGCCCAGGAGCTGTAGGAAAGAGAAGAAGGCATGAACATGGTTAGCAGAGGGGCCCGGTTTGGACTC
AGAGTATTTTATCCTCATCTCAAACAGTGTATATCATTGTAACCATAAAGAGAAAGGCAGGATGATGACC
AGGGTGTAGTTGTTTCTACCAATAAGAATATTTCCACGCCAGCCAGAATTTATATGCAGAAATATTCTAC
CTTATCATTTAATTATAACAATTGTTCTCTAAAACTGTGCTGAAGTACAATATAATATACCCTGATTGCC
TTGAAAAAAAAGTGATTAGAGAAAGTACTTACAATCTGACAAATAAACAAAAGTGAATTTAAAAATTCGT
TACAAATGCAAGCTAAAGTTTAACGAAAAAGTTACAGAAAATGAAAAGAAAATAAGAGGAGACAATGGTT
GTCAACAGAGTAGAAAGTGAAAGAAACAAAATTATCATGAGGGTCCATGGTGATACAAGGGACATCTTCC
CATTCTAAACAACACCCTGAAAACTTTGCCCCCTCCATATAACATGAATTTTACAATAGCGAAAAAGAAA
GAACAATCAAGGGTCCCCAAACTCACCCTGAAGTTCTCAGCTCTAGAGATATCGTCGAGGCCGCGCTAGC
GTTTAAACTGTCGACCTTAATTAAGAGATCTGCTCGAGGCGCGTCAGCTGACTAGAGGATCCCCGGGTAC
CGAGCTCGAATTCGGGGCCGCGGAGGCTGGATCGGTCCCGGTGTCTTCTATGGAGGTCAAAACAGCGTGG
ATGGCGTCTCCAGGCGATCTGACGGTTCACTAAACGAGCTCTGCTTATATAGGCCTCCCACCGTACACGC
CTACCTCGACCCGGGTACCGAGCTCGACTTTCACTTTTCTCTATCACTGATAGGGAGTGGTAAACTCGAC
TTTCACTTTTCTCTATCACTGATAGGGAGTGGTAAACTCGACTTTCACTTTTCTCTATCACTGATAGGGA
GTGGTAAACTCGACTTTCACTTTTCTCTATCACTGATAGGGAGTGGTAAACTCGACTTTCACTTTTCTCT
ATCACTGATAGGGAGTGGTAAACTCGACCTATATAAGCAGAGCTCGTTTAGTGAACCGTCAGATCGCCTG
GAGACGCCATCCACGCTGTTTTGACCTCCATAGAAGACACCGGGACCGATCCAGCCTCCGCGGCCCCGAA
TTCCTGCAGCGGCCGCTCTAGAACTAGTGGATCCCCGCGGATGGTGAGCAAGGGCGAGGAGCTGTTCACC
GGGGTGGTGCCCATCCTGGTCGAGCTGGACGGCGACGTAAACGGCCACAAGTTCAGCGTGTCCGGCGAGG
GCGAGGGCGATGCCACCTACGGCAAGCTGACCCTGAAGTTCATCTGCACCACCGGCAAGCTGCCCGTGCC
CTGGCCCACCCTCGTGACCACCCTGACCTACGGCGTGCAGTGCTTCAGCCGCTACCCCGACCACATGAAG
CAGCACGACTTCTTCAAGTCCGCCATGCCCGAAGGCTACGTCCAGGAGCGCACCATCTTCTTCAAGGACG
ACGGCAACTACAAGACCCGCGCCGAGGTGAAGTTCGAGGGCGACACCCTGGTGAACCGCATCGAGCTGAA
GGGCATCGACTTCAAGGAGGACGGCAACATCCTGGGGCACAAGCTGGAGTACAACTACAACAGCCACAAC
GTCTATATCATGGCCGACAAGCAGAAGAACGGCATCAAGGTGAACTTCAAGATCCGCCACAACATCGAGG
ACGGCAGCGTGCAGCTCGCCGACCACTACCAGCAGAACACCCCCATCGGCGACGGCCCCGTGCTGCTGCC
CGACAACCACTACCTGAGCACCCAGTCCGCCCTGAGCAAAGACCCCAACGAGAAGCGCGATCACATGGTC
CTGCTGGAGTTCGTGACCGCCGCCGGGATCACTCTCGGCATGGACGAGCTGTACAAGTAATAAGTCTTAC
GAATTCGATATCAAGCTTGTCGACCTAGTTCTAGAGGATCCAGACATGATAAGATACATTGATGAGTTTG
GACAAACCACAACTAGAATGCAGTGAAAAAAATGCTTTATTTGTGAAATTTGTGATGCTATTGCTTTATT
TGTAACCATTATAAGCTGCAATAAACAAGTTAACAACAACAATTGCATTCATTTTATGTTTCAGGTTCAG
GGGGAGGTGTGGGAGGTTTTTTAAAGCAAGTAAAACCTCTACAAATGTGGTATGGCTGATTATGATCCTG
CAAGCCTCGTCGTCCTGGCCGGACCACGCTATCTGTGCAAGGTCCCCGGCCCCGGACGCGCGCTCCATGA
GCAGAGCGCCCGCCGCCGAGGCGAAGACTCGGGCGGCGCCCTGCCCGTCCCACCAGGTCAACAGGCGGTA
ACCGGCCTCTTCATCGGGAATGCGCGCGACCTTCAGCATCGCCGGCATGTCCCCCTGGCGGACGGGAAGT
ATCCAGCTCGACCAAGCTGGCCGCGTCGAGTGAAGACGAAAGGGCCTCGTGATACGCCTATTTTTATAGG
TTAATGTCATGATAATAATGGTTTCTTAGACGTCAGGTGGCACTTTTCGGGGAAATGTGCGCGGAACCCC
TATTTGTTTATTTTTCTAAATACATTCAAATATGTATCCGCTCATGAGACAATAACCCTGATAAATGCTT
CAATAATATTGAAAAAGGAAGAGTATGAGTATTCAACATTTCCGTGTCGCCCTTATTCCCTTTTTTGCGG
CATTTTGCCTTCCTGTTTTTGCTCACCCAGAAACGCTGGTGAAAGTAAAAGATGCTGAAGATCAGTTGGG
TGCACGAGTGGGTTACATCGAACTGGATCTCAACAGCGGTAAGATCCTTGAGAGTTTTCGCCCCGAAGAA
CGTTTTCCAATGATGAGCACTTTTAAAGTTCTGCTATGTGGCGCGGTATTATCCCGTGTTGACGCCGGGC
AAGAGCAACTCGGTCGCCGCATACACTATTCTCAGAATGACTTGGTTGAGTACTCACCAGTCACAGAAAA
GCATCTTACGGATGGCATGACAGTAAGAGAATTATGCAGTGCTGCCATAACCATGAGTGATAACACTGCG
GCCAACTTACTTCTGACAACGATCGGAGGACCGAAGGAGCTAACCGCTTTTTTGCACAACATGGGGGATC
ATGTAACTCGCCTTGATCGTTGGGAACCGGAGCTGAATGAAGCCATACCAAACGACGAGCGTGACACCAC
GATGCCTGTAGCAATGGCAACAACGTTGCGCAAACTATTAACTGGCGAACTACTTACTCTAGCTTCCCGG
CAACAATTAATAGACTGGATGGAGGCGGATAAAGTTGCAGGACCACTTCTGCGCTCGGCCCTTCCGGCTG
GCTGGTTTATTGCTGATAAATCTGGAGCCGGTGAGCGTGGGTCTCGCGGTATCATTGCAGCACTGGGGCC
AGATGGTAAGCCCTCCCGTATCGTAGTTATCTACACGACGGGGAGTCAGGCAACTATGGATGAACGAAAT
AGACAGATCGCTGAGATAGGTGCCTCACTGATTAAGCATTGGTAACTGTCAGACCAAGTTTACTCATATA
TACTTTAGATTGATTTAAAACTTCATTTTTAATTTAAAAGGATCTAGGTGAAGATCCTTTTTGATAATCT
CATGACCAAAATCCCTTAACGTGAGTTTTCGTTCCACTGAGCGTCAGACCCCGTAGAAAAGATCAAAGGA
TCTTCTTGAGATCCTTTTTTTCTGCGCGTAATCTGCTGCTTGCAAACAAAAAAACCACCGCTACCAGCGG
TGGTTTGTTTGCCGGATCAAGAGCTACCAACTCTTTTTCCGAAGGTAACTGGCTTCAGCAGAGCGCAGAT
ACCAAATACTGTTCTTCTAGTGTAGCCGTAGTTAGGCCACCACTTCAAGAACTCTGTAGCACCGCCTACA
TACCTCGCTCTGCTAATCCTGTTACCAGTGGCTGCTGCCAGTGGCGATAAGTCGTGTCTTACCGGGTTGG
ACTCAAGACGATAGTTACCGGATAAGGCGCAGCGGTCGGGCTGAACGGGGGGTTCGTGCACACAGCCCAG
CTTGGAGCGAACGACCTACACCGAACTGAGATACCTACAGCGTGAGCTATGAGAAAGCGCCACGCTTCCC
GAAGGGAGAAAGGCGGACAGGTATCCGGTAAGCGGCAGGGTCGGAACAGGAGAGCGCACGAGGGAGCTTC
CAGGGGGAAACGCCTGGTATCTTTATAGTCCTGTCGGGTTTCGCCACCTCTGACTTGAGCGTCGATTTTT
GTGATGCTCGTCAGGGGGGCGGAGCCTATGGAAAAACGCCAGCAACGCGGCCTTTTTACGGTTCCTGGCC
TTTTGCTGGCCTTTTGCTCACATGTTCTTTCCTGCGTTATCCCCTGATTCTGTGGATAACCGTATTACCG
CCTTTGAGTGAGCTGATACCGCTCGCCGCAGCCGAACGACCGAGCGCAGCGAGTCAGTGAGCGAGGAAGC
GGAAG
