>Addgene plasmid #202945 | Salsa-BC104-P2A8 | depositor partial sequence | sequence record 393818 | BC104
TAAGTCTTAC
